Addgene plasmid #63057: Or98a-Gal4
Purpose: To express Gal4 in the pattern of the Drosophila melanogaster odorant receptor Or98a, using the promoter sequences of the gene cloned 5' of Gal4
Depositing lab: Leslie Vosshall. Depositing organization: Rockefeller University. Publication: Genetic and functional subdivision of the Drosophila antennal lobe. Fishilevich E, Vosshall LB. Curr Biol. 2005 Sep 6;15(17):1548-53. 10.1016/j.cub.2005.07.066 PubMed 16139209.
Backbone
  Vector backbone: pCasperAUG-Gal4-X
  Backbone manufacturer: Leslie Vosshall Lab
  Backbone size w/o insert (bp): 12000
  Vector type: Insect Expression
Growth in bacteria
  Bacterial resistance: Ampicillin, 100 μg/mL
  Growth temperature: 37°C
  Growth strain: DH5alpha
  Copy number: Unknown
Gene/Insert
  Gene/Insert name: Drosophila melanogaster Or98a promoter
  Species: D. melanogaster (fly)
  Insert size (bp): 9538
  Tag / fusion protein: Drosophila ADH (aa's 1-18) fused to Yeast Gal4 (aa's 1-881) (C terminal on backbone)
  Cloning method: Restriction Enzyme; 5′ cloning site Asp718I (not destroyed); 3′ cloning site Asp718I (not destroyed)
  Sequencing primers: 5′ pCasper-F 5'-gggttttattaacttacat-3'; 3′ GAL4Nterm-R 5'-tcagatgtgccctagtcagc-3'
Terms and licenses: Academic/Nonprofit Terms; Industry Terms: Not Available to Industry
How to cite: Or98a-Gal4 was a gift from Leslie Vosshall (Addgene plasmid # 63057 ; http://n2t.net/addgene:63057 ; RRID:Addgene_63057)
