[The description below was written by a language model from this plasmid's Addgene catalogue record.]
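Description:
Or98a-Gal4 is a Drosophila transgenesis and insect expression plasmid built on the pCasperAUG-Gal4-X backbone, a roughly 12 kb vector. It is propagated in E. coli under ampicillin selection; the copy number is recorded as unknown, and the record does not list the replication origin or other backbone features. pCasper-family vectors are generally P-element transformation vectors carrying a mini-white eye-colour marker for identifying transgenic flies. No feature table is provided here, so the presence of those elements in this particular backbone cannot be confirmed from the record.

The insert is about 9.5 kb of Drosophila melanogaster genomic sequence containing the promoter region of the odorant receptor gene Or98a. It was cloned into a single Asp718I site that is retained on both flanks, immediately 5' of the Gal4 coding region. The backbone supplies the start codon and coding sequence, in which the first 18 amino acids of Drosophila ADH are fused to full-length yeast Gal4 (residues 1–881). The Or98a regulatory DNA therefore controls when and where this transcriptional activator is made. Because the insert went in through one restriction site, its orientation would have had to be checked during construction.

In transgenic flies the construct acts as the driver half of the binary Gal4/UAS system. Gal4 is expressed in the pattern of Or98a, meaning the olfactory sensory neurons that normally express this receptor, and it activates any UAS-linked reporter or effector introduced by crossing. The associated work used such drivers to label defined olfactory neuron classes and to map the genetic and functional organisation of their projections in the antennal lobe.
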