>Addgene plasmid #63057 | Or98a-Gal4 | addgene partial sequence | sequence record 108902 | pCasper-F 5'-gggttttattaacttacat-3'
CGCCGGGGATCAGATCCGCGGCCGCGGGAATTCGATTGCAGGACAATGACAATGAGGGGGCACTGTGACG
TTTTGTGGAGCATATAAATAACCTTCGATACGTTGCGTTACATTACGATTCGATTCGATTCGATTCGACT
TGAATTAAAGAGGTTGAAAAGTGGCAGGCGGTGGTACAGACAGACGGGGAAGCGAATCCAGAATAATTGC
ACAACAATTTGCCGTAACAAGGATATCAAATTTGCACAAGTTGAAACCGAAGCGCAGACCGCGACAGCGA
AACAAAATAAAAAGGATAACGAGCACAATAAAAGAAATGAAATCGTAGCCCCCGAAACAGTTGCTAATTG
GACAAAGCAACCGAAAAATGAAAGCCGAGCAACAAGAGGATATACGCGCCAAGGATTCCCGACCGTCGTG
TGTGACCCAAAAGCCAAATCCCATAGCCGGCTCCTTTTGGTCCCACTCCTCTCGGCGCTATTCAAATGCA
CAAAAAAGGAAACGAACCAAAAAAAAAAAAATAACCGAAATGAAATAAAAGAGATGGGCTTAGTTAGGTC
TAATTTCTCGGGCAGACAAAGTGCTTAAAAAATAATTACACGCCGGCAATCAGCAAGTTGCGCTGGCCCA
GGAAACCGGAAACGATGGACACGCGACGTCATCCGTCCGTCCGTTACTCTGTCTGCCCGTCCGTTTGTGT
ATCCTTCTGGCGGTGCTGGTCCACATTTGGTGGTGCAGGATGGTGGTGCGACTCGTTAGCAATTGACCGC
TTGCTGGCACGTCAAATTCAATTTAGTTGCTGGGCCCCCGAAAACGCCATGCCGCAAATTCGCCAACTTA
CAAGTAATTAGGCAGCTCAACTGCAGCTGACCACGCCCACCCGCCCCACAAGGCGACCAAAGGCTATCCG
CACACAGACACTCACGAAAGCACACACACAGCGACAGCAAGGACACTCAGTATACGCGTCGTCAGCTGCT
TTGCGTGGCTGCTTGATTGTCATCGCCACAGTGGAATG
