>Addgene plasmid #63057 | Or98a-Gal4 | addgene partial sequence | sequence record 108903 | GAL4Nterm-R 5'-tcagatgtgccctagtcagc-3'
GAGAGTAGCGACACTCCCAGTTGTTCTTCAGACACTTGGCGCACTTCGGTTTTTCTTTGGAGCACTTGAG
CTTTTTAAGTCGGCAAATATCGCATGCTTGTTCGATAGAAGACAGAAGCTTGATATCGCCTCCCAGACCG
GCAACGAAAATCACGTTCTTGTTGGTCAAAGTAAACGACATGGTGACTTCTTTTTTGCTTTAGCAGGCTC
TTTCGATCCCCGGGAATTGGTCGACTCTAGCGGTACCGTACCCTAGAGGATCGCTCGAGGTTTAAACAGA
TCTGCATGCTCTAGAGGATCCAGATCCACTAGTGGCCTATGCGGCCGCGAATTCACTAGTGATTTTTCAC
ACTTTTCTGTTTCGAAATCTGTTCTAAACTGTTGTCGGTTGTTTTAGACGTGCTGTATTTATACAACCAA
TTTTAAAATTTTGTGGACTGTTACGCGCAACCAAAATCAAAAGTGCTTCATCTGAAATGCAAATTTTCTT
TTGAATGCACAGACTAGGTAAAATAGACCTTTGTTTCTGAAACCTGTAATCTAGGCTAACCACATCAAAT
TTTGAATTTCTAAAGCTGTTATTATCTGCAATGCTTCTGAACACACACCATGTGTTTCCTTGGAAGGTGT
TCCGAGGAACTTTGATTAAAAGACTGCTGGGATTTCATAACTATAACAAAGCGGATTATGATTTCCATAG
GCTCGTAATAAACGTATCAGGCATTTATGGACAATGCTAAAATATTGTACATGAACTGGTACTATTCGCC
AAGTTTATAACAAAGCAAAAAAAATTCTAAGCCGAAGTACTGAA
